Addgene plasmid #197023: pCDNA.3-V5-SPOP (R354H)
Purpose: Mammalian expression vecor for V5 tagged SPOP
Depositing lab: Tanja Mittag. Depositing organization: St. Jude Children's Research Hospital. Publication: Reduction of oligomer size modulates the competition between cluster formation and phase separation of the tumor suppressor SPOP. Sabri N, Cuneo MJ, Marzahn MR, Lee J, Bouchard JJ, Gullulu O, Vaithiyalingam S, Borgia MB, Schmit J, Mittag T. J Biol Chem. 2023 Dec;299(12):105427. doi: 10.1016/j.jbc.2023.105427. Epub 2023 Nov 4. PubMed 37926283.
Backbone
  Vector backbone: pCDNA.3
  Vector type: Mammalian Expression
Growth in bacteria
  Bacterial resistance: Ampicillin, 100 μg/mL
  Growth temperature: 37°C
  Growth strain: DH5alpha
  Copy number: High Copy
Gene/Insert
  Gene/Insert name: SPOP
  Species: M. musculus (mouse)
  Mutation: R354H
  Entrez Gene: Spop (a.k.a. Pcif1, TEF2)
  Tag / fusion protein: V5 (N terminal on insert)
  Cloning method: Gateway Cloning
Terms and licenses: Academic/Nonprofit Terms; Industry Terms: Not Available to Industry
How to cite: pCDNA.3-V5-SPOP (R354H) was a gift from Tanja Mittag (Addgene plasmid # 197023 ; http://n2t.net/addgene:197023 ; RRID:Addgene_197023)
