[The description below was written by a language model from this plasmid's Addgene catalogue record and pLannotate feature annotations shown in this document.]
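Description:
pCDNA.3-V5-SPOP (R354H) is a mammalian expression plasmid of about 6.6 kb, built on a pcDNA3-type backbone by Gateway cloning, that produces an N-terminally V5-tagged SPOP carrying the R354H substitution. It is propagated in E. coli through a high-copy ColE1/pUC-type origin with ampicillin selection from the β-lactamase gene and its native promoter. An f1 phage origin is also present, which in principle allows single-stranded DNA production. For mammalian cells the backbone carries a neomycin phosphotransferase gene driven by the SV40 enhancer/early promoter and terminated by an SV40 polyadenylation signal, the usual arrangement for G418 selection of stable transfectants. Several short annotations (bom, lac promoter/operator, lacI, ble and a brief HIV-1 LTR match) are flagged as fragments or are backbone remnants and do not appear to be functional parts of the design.

The expression cassette consists of the human cytomegalovirus immediate-early enhancer and promoter, followed by a T7 promoter that can serve for in vitro transcription or as a sequencing primer site. Next comes the V5 epitope fused directly in frame to the SPOP coding sequence, and the cassette ends with the bovine growth hormone polyadenylation signal. SPOP is the substrate adaptor of a cullin-3–RING (BTB-CUL3-RBX1) E3 ubiquitin ligase that targets proteins for ubiquitination, often leading to proteasomal degradation. The catalogue lists the insert species as mouse, whereas the automated annotation matched the human SPOP protein entry; the record does not resolve this difference. The V5 tag permits detection or immunoprecipitation of the mutant protein in transfected cells. The associated publication concerns how SPOP oligomer size affects cluster formation and phase separation, suggesting the mutant is used in that context, though the record does not state the specific effect of R354H.
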