Features (pLannotate 1.2.2; 21 found; start..end, strand, type, name):
     28..80      -  misc_feature   bom (fragment): basis of mobility region from pBR322
    235..614     +  enhancer       CMV enhancer: human cytomegalovirus immediate early enhancer
    615..818     +  promoter       CMV promoter: human cytomegalovirus (CMV) immediate early promoter
    814..847     +  LTR            5' LTR (truncated) (fragment): truncated 5' long terminal repeat (LTR) from HIV-1
    863..881     +  promoter       T7 promoter: promoter for bacteriophage T7 RNA polymerase
   1037..1078    +  CDS            V5 tag: epitope tag from simian virus 5
   1079..2200    +  CDS            SPOP: SPOP_HUMAN - Experimental evidence at protein level: Swiss-Prot protein existence level 1. Component of a cullin-RING-based BCR (BTB-CUL3-RBX1) E3 ubiquitin-protein ligase complex that mediates the ubiquitination of target proteins, leading most often to their proteasomal degradation. In complex with CUL3, involved in ubiquitination and proteasomal degradation of BRMS1, DAXX, PDX1/IPF1, GLI2 and GLI3. In complex with CUL3, involved in ubiquitination of MACROH2A1 and BMI1; this does not lead to their proteasomal degradation. Inhibits transcriptional activation of PDX1/IPF1 targets, such as insu
   2241..2465    +  polyA_signal   bGH poly(A) signal: bovine growth hormone polyadenylation signal
   2469..2490    +  promoter       SV40 promoter (fragment): SV40 enhancer and early promoter
   2511..2939    +  rep_origin     f1 ori (sequence partly withheld): f1 bacteriophage origin of replication; arrow indicates direction of (+) strand synthesis
   2953..3282    +  promoter       SV40 promoter: SV40 enhancer and early promoter
   3349..4140    +  CDS            neo: KKA2_KLEPN - Also known as kan, nptII. Experimental evidence at protein level: Swiss-Prot protein existence level 1. Resistance to kanamycin, neomycin, paromomycin, ribostamycin, butirosin and gentamicin B. From Klebsiella pneumoniae.
   4164..4322    +  CDS            ble (fragment): BLE_KLEPN - Experimental evidence at protein level: Swiss-Prot protein existence level 1. Binding protein with a strong affinity to the bleomycin family of antibiotics. Binds to CL990; an antimitotic-antibiotic compound. From Klebsiella pneumoniae.
   4317..4438    +  polyA_signal   SV40 poly(A) signal: SV40 polyadenylation signal
   4511..4527    -  protein_bind   lac operator: The lac repressor binds to the lac operator to inhibit transcription in E. coli. This inhibition can be relieved by adding lactose or isopropyl-β-D-thiogalactopyranoside (IPTG). lac repressor encoded by lacI
   4535..4565    -  promoter       lac promoter: promoter for the E. coli lac operon
   4580..4601    -  protein_bind   CAP binding site: CAP binding activates transcription in the presence of cAMP. E. coli catabolite activator protein
   4614..4706    -  CDS            lacI (fragment): lac repressor; lacI; The lac repressor binds to the lac operator to inhibit transcription in E. coli. This inhibition can be relieved by adding lactose or isopropyl-β-D-thiogalactopyranoside (IPTG).
   4889..5477    -  rep_origin     ori: high-copy-number ColE1/pMB1/pBR322/pUC origin of replication
   5648..6508    -  CDS            AmpR: β-lactamase; bla; confers resistance to ampicillin, carbenicillin, and related antibiotics
   6509..6613    -  promoter       AmpR promoter: bla
>Addgene plasmid #197023 | pCDNA.3-V5-SPOP (R354H) | addgene full sequence | sequence record 389597 | Addgene NGS Result
GACGGATCGGGAGATCTCCCGATCCCCTATGGTGCACTCTCAGTACAATCTGCTCTGATGCCGCATAGTT
AAGCCAGTATCTGCTCCCTGCTTGTGTGTTGGAGGTCGCTGAGTAGTGCGCGAGCAAAATTTAAGCTACA
ACAAGGCAAGGCTTGACCGACAATTGCATGAAGAATCTGCTTAGGGTTAGGCGTTTTGCGCTGCTTCGCG
ATGTACGGGCCAGATATACGCGTTGACATTGATTATTGACTAGTTATTAATAGTAATCAATTACGGGGTC
ATTAGTTCATAGCCCATATATGGAGTTCCGCGTTACATAACTTACGGTAAATGGCCCGCCTGGCTGACCG
CCCAACGACCCCCGCCCATTGACGTCAATAATGACGTATGTTCCCATAGTAACGCCAATAGGGACTTTCC
ATTGACGTCAATGGGTGGAGTATTTACGGTAAACTGCCCACTTGGCAGTACATCAAGTGTATCATATGCC
AAGTACGCCCCCTATTGACGTCAATGACGGTAAATGGCCCGCCTGGCATTATGCCCAGTACATGACCTTA
TGGGACTTTCCTACTTGGCAGTACATCTACGTATTAGTCATCGCTATTACCATGGTGATGCGGTTTTGGC
AGTACATCAATGGGCGTGGATAGCGGTTTGACTCACGGGGATTTCCAAGTCTCCACCCCATTGACGTCAA
TGGGAGTTTGTTTTGGCACCAAAATCAACGGGACTTTCCAAAATGTCGTAACAACTCCGCCCCATTGACG
CAAATGGGCGGTAGGCGTGTACGGTGGGAGGTCTATATAAGCAGAGCTCTCTGGCTAACTAGAGAACCCA
CTGCTTACTGGCTTATCGAAATTAATACGACTCACTATAGGGAGACCCAAGCTGGCTAGCGTTTAAACTT
AAGCTTGGTACCGAGCTCGGATCCACTAGTCCAGTGTGGTGGAATTCTGCAGATATCATGGGTAAGCCTA
TCCCGAATTCTGCAGATATCATGGGTAAGCCTATCCCGAATTCTGCAGATATCATGGGTAAGCCTATCCC
TAACCCTCTCCTCGGTCTCGATTCTACGATGTCAAGGGTTCCAAGTCCTCCACCTCCGGCAGAAATGTCG
AGTGGTCCCGTTGCCGAGAGCTGGTGCTATACACAGATCAAGGTAGTGAAGTTCTCCTACATGTGGACCA
TCAATAACTTTAGTTTTTGCCGGGAGGAAATGGGTGAAGTCATAAAAAGTTCAACTTTTTCATCAGGAGC
CAATGATAAACTGAAATGGTGTTTGCGAGTAAACCCGAAAGGGCTAGATGAAGAAAGCAAAGATTACCTG
TCGCTTTACCTGTTGTTGGTCAGCTGTCCAAAGAGTGAAGTTCGGGCAAAGTTCAAGTTCTCCATCCTGA
ATGCCAAGGGAGAAGAAACCAAAGCTATGGAGAGTCAGCGAGCTTATAGGTTCGTGCAAGGCAAAGACTG
GGGATTCAAAAAATTCATCCGCAGAGATTTTCTCTTGGACGAGGCCAATGGGCTTCTCCCTGATGACAAG
CTCACCCTCTTCTGTGAGGTGAGTGTAGTACAAGACTCTGTCAATATTTCTGGGCAGAATACTATGAACA
TGGTAAAGGTTCCTGAATGCCGGTTGGCAGATGAGTTAGGAGGGCTGTGGGAGAACTCTCGATTCACCGA
CTGCTGCTTGTGTGTGGCTGGTCAAGAATTCCAGGCTCACAAGGCTATCTTAGCAGCTCGGTCTCCAGTC
TTCAGTGCCATGTTTGAACATGAAATGGAGGAGAGCAAAAAGAATCGGGTTGAGATTAACGACGTGGAGC
CTGAGGTGTTTAAGGAGATGATGTGCTTCATCTACACGGGGAAGGCGCCGAACCTCGACAAGATGGCTGA
CGACTTGCTGGCAGCTGCCGATAAGTACGCCCTGGAGCGTCTGAAGGTCATGTGTGAGGACGCCCTCTGC
AGTAACCTCTCTGTGGAGAACGCTGCAGAGATTCTCATCCTGGCTGACCTCCACAGCGCAGATCAGCTGA
AGACGCAGGCAGTTGATTTCATCAACTATCATGCTTCGGATGTCTTGGAGACCTCTGGGTGGAAGTCAAT
GGTGGTGTCACATCCCCACTTAGTGGCAGAAGCATACCATTCTCTGGCTTCAGCACAGTGCCCTTTCCTG
GGGCCCCCACGCAAACGCCTGAAGCAATCCTAATCTAGAGGGCCCGTTTAAACCCGCTGATCAGCCTCGA
CTGTGCCTTCTAGTTGCCAGCCATCTGTTGTTTGCCCCTCCCCCGTGCCTTCCTTGACCCTGGAAGGTGC
CACTCCCACTGTCCTTTCCTAATAAAATGAGGAAATTGCATCGCATTGTCTGAGTAGGTGTCATTCTATT
CTGGGGGGTGGGGTGGGGCAGGACAGCAAGGGGGAGGATTGGGAAGACAATAGCAGGCATGCTGGGGATG
CGGTGGGCTCTATGGCTTCTGAGGCGGAAAGAACCAGCTGGGGCTCTAGGGGGTATCCCC
[124 nt withheld, positions 2511-2634]
C
[91 nt withheld, positions 2636-2726]
A
[49 nt withheld, positions 2728-2776]
CCTTTGACGTTGGAGTCCACGTTCTTT
[37 nt withheld, positions 2804-2840]
ACCCTATCTCGGTCTATTCTTTTGATTTATAAGGGATTTTGCCGATTTCGGCCTATTGGTTAAAAAATGA
GCTGATTTAACAAAAATTTAACGCGAATTAATTCTGTGGAATGTGTGTCAGTTAGGGTGTGGAAAGTCCC
CAGGCTCCCCAGCAGGCAGAAGTATGCAAAGCATGCATCTCAATTAGTCAGCAACCAGGTGTGGAAAGTC
CCCAGGCTCCCCAGCAGGCAGAAGTATGCAAAGCATGCATCTCAATTAGTCAGCAACCATAGTCCCGCCC
CTAACTCCGCCCATCCCGCCCCTAACTCCGCCCAGTTCCGCCCATTCTCCGCCCCATGGCTGACTAATTT
TTTTTATTTATGCAGAGGCCGAGGCCGCCTCTGCCTCTGAGCTATTCCAGAAGTAGTGAGGAGGCTTTTT
TGGAGGCCTAGGCTTTTGCAAAAAGCTCCCGGGAGCTTGTATATCCATTTTCGGATCTGATCAAGAGACA
GGATGAGGATCGTTTCGCATGATTGAACAAGATGGATTGCACGCAGGTTCTCCGGCCGCTTGGGTGGAGA
GGCTATTCGGCTATGACTGGGCACAACAGACAATCGGCTGCTCTGATGCCGCCGTGTTCCGGCTGTCAGC
GCAGGGGCGCCCGGTTCTTTTTGTCAAGACCGACCTGTCCGGTGCCCTGAATGAACTGCAGGACGAGGCA
GCGCGGCTATCGTGGCTGGCCACGACGGGCGTTCCTTGCGCAGCTGTGCTCGACGTTGTCACTGAAGCGG
GAAGGGACTGGCTGCTATTGGGCGAAGTGCCGGGGCAGGATCTCCTGTCATCTCACCTTGCTCCTGCCGA
GAAAGTATCCATCATGGCTGATGCAATGCGGCGGCTGCATACGCTTGATCCGGCTACCTGCCCATTCGAC
CACCAAGCGAAACATCGCATCGAGCGAGCACGTACTCGGATGGAAGCCGGTCTTGTCGATCAGGATGATC
TGGACGAAGAGCATCAGGGGCTCGCGCCAGCCGAACTGTTCGCCAGGCTCAAGGCGCGCATGCCCGACGG
CGAGGATCTCGTCGTGACCCATGGCGATGCCTGCTTGCCGAATATCATGGTGGAAAATGGCCGCTTTTCT
GGATTCATCGACTGTGGCCGGCTGGGTGTGGCGGACCGCTATCAGGACATAGCGTTGGCTACCCGTGATA
TTGCTGAAGAGCTTGGCGGCGAATGGGCTGACCGCTTCCTCGTGCTTTACGGTATCGCCGCTCCCGATTC
GCAGCGCATCGCCTTCTATCGCCTTCTTGACGAGTTCTTCTGAGCGGGACTCTGGGGTTCGAAATGACCG
ACCAAGCGACGCCCAACCTGCCATCACGAGATTTCGATTCCACCGCCGCCTTCTATGAAAGGTTGGGCTT
CGGAATCGTTTTCCGGGACGCCGGCTGGATGATCCTCCAGCGCGGGGATCTCATGCTGGAGTTCTTCGCC
CACCCCAACTTGTTTATTGCAGCTTATAATGGTTACAAATAAAGCAATAGCATCACAAATTTCACAAATA
AAGCATTTTTTTCACTGCATTCTAGTTGTGGTTTGTCCAAACTCATCAATGTATCTTATCATGTCTGTAT
ACCGTCGACCTCTAGCTAGAGCTTGGCGTAATCATGGTCATAGCTGTTTCCTGTGTGAAATTGTTATCCG
CTCACAATTCCACACAACATACGAGCCGGAAGCATAAAGTGTAAAGCCTGGGGTGCCTAATGAGTGAGCT
AACTCACATTAATTGCGTTGCGCTCACTGCCCGCTTTCCAGTCGGGAAACCTGTCGTGCCAGCTGCATTA
ATGAATCGGCCAACGCGCGGGGAGAGGCGGTTTGCGTATTGGGCGCTCTTCCGCTTCCTCGCTCACTGAC
TCGCTGCGCTCGGTCGTTCGGCTGCGGCGAGCGGTATCAGCTCACTCAAAGGCGGTAATACGGTTATCCA
CAGAATCAGGGGATAACGCAGGAAAGAACATGTGAGCAAAAGGCCAGCAAAAGGCCAGGAACCGTAAAAA
GGCCGCGTTGCTGGCGTTTTTCCATAGGCTCCGCCCCCCTGACGAGCATCACAAAAATCGACGCTCAAGT
CAGAGGTGGCGAAACCCGACAGGACTATAAAGATACCAGGCGTTTCCCCCTGGAAGCTCCCTCGTGCGCT
CTCCTGTTCCGACCCTGCCGCTTACCGGATACCTGTCCGCCTTTCTCCCTTCGGGAAGCGTGGCGCTTTC
TCATAGCTCACGCTGTAGGTATCTCAGTTCGGTGTAGGTCGTTCGCTCCAAGCTGGGCTGTGTGCACGAA
CCCCCCGTTCAGCCCGACCGCTGCGCCTTATCCGGTAACTATCGTCTTGAGTCCAACCCGGTAAGACACG
ACTTATCGCCACTGGCAGCAGCCACTGGTAACAGGATTAGCAGAGCGAGGTATGTAGGCGGTGCTACAGA
GTTCTTGAAGTGGTGGCCTAACTACGGCTACACTAGAAGAACAGTATTTGGTATCTGCGCTCTGCTGAAG
CCAGTTACCTTCGGAAAAAGAGTTGGTAGCTCTTGATCCGGCAAACAAACCACCGCTGGTAGCGGTGGTT
TTTTTGTTTGCAAGCAGCAGATTACGCGCAGAAAAAAAGGATCTCAAGAAGATCCTTTGATCTTTTCTAC
GGGGTCTGACGCTCAGTGGAACGAAAACTCACGTTAAGGGATTTTGGTCATGAGATTATCAAAAAGGATC
TTCACCTAGATCCTTTTAAATTAAAAATGAAGTTTTAAATCAATCTAAAGTATATATGAGTAAACTTGGT
CTGACAGTTACCAATGCTTAATCAGTGAGGCACCTATCTCAGCGATCTGTCTATTTCGTTCATCCATAGT
TGCCTGACTCCCCGTCGTGTAGATAACTACGATACGGGAGGGCTTACCATCTGGCCCCAGTGCTGCAATG
ATACCGCGAGACCCACGCTCACCGGCTCCAGATTTATCAGCAATAAACCAGCCAGCCGGAAGGGCCGAGC
GCAGAAGTGGTCCTGCAACTTTATCCGCCTCCATCCAGTCTATTAATTGTTGCCGGGAAGCTAGAGTAAG
TAGTTCGCCAGTTAATAGTTTGCGCAACGTTGTTGCCATTGCTACAGGCATCGTGGTGTCACGCTCGTCG
TTTGGTATGGCTTCATTCAGCTCCGGTTCCCAACGATCAAGGCGAGTTACATGATCCCCCATGTTGTGCA
AAAAAGCGGTTAGCTCCTTCGGTCCTCCGATCGTTGTCAGAAGTAAGTTGGCCGCAGTGTTATCACTCAT
GGTTATGGCAGCACTGCATAATTCTCTTACTGTCATGCCATCCGTAAGATGCTTTTCTGTGACTGGTGAG
TACTCAACCAAGTCATTCTGAGAATAGTGTATGCGGCGACCGAGTTGCTCTTGCCCGGCGTCAATACGGG
ATAATACCGCGCCACATAGCAGAACTTTAAAAGTGCTCATCATTGGAAAACGTTCTTCGGGGCGAAAACT
CTCAAGGATCTTACCGCTGTTGAGATCCAGTTCGATGTAACCCACTCGTGCACCCAACTGATCTTCAGCA
TCTTTTACTTTCACCAGCGTTTCTGGGTGAGCAAAAACAGGAAGGCAAAATGCCGCAAAAAAGGGAATAA
GGGCGACACGGAAATGTTGAATACTCATACTCTTCCTTTTTCAATATTATTGAAGCATTTATCAGGGTTA
TTGTCTCATGAGCGGATACATATTTGAATGTATTTAGAAAAATAAACAAATAGGGGTTCCGCGCACATTT
CCCCGAAAAGTGCCACCTGACGTC
